Addgene plasmid #130564: pTK_Citrine_Nanotag_35_neg_Control
Purpose: Enhancer cloning nanotag reporter vector
Depositing lab: Tatjana Sauka-Spengler. Depositing organization: University of Oxford. Publication: Reconstruction of the Global Neural Crest Gene Regulatory Network In Vivo. Williams RM, Candido-Ferreira I, Repapi E, Gavriouchkina D, Senanayake U, Ling ITC, Telenius J, Taylor S, Hughes J, Sauka-Spengler T. Dev Cell. 2019 Oct 21;51(2):255-276.e7. doi: 10.1016/j.devcel.2019.10.003. PubMed 31639368.
Backbone
  Vector backbone: pTK_BsmBI
  Backbone size w/o insert (bp): 4670
  Vector type: Enhancer cloning nanotag reporter vector
Growth in bacteria
  Bacterial resistance: Ampicillin, 100 μg/mL
  Growth temperature: 37°C
  Growth strain: DH5alpha
  Copy number: Low Copy
Gene/Insert
  Gene/Insert name: negative oligo sequence
  Species: G. gallus (chicken)
  Insert size (bp): 38
  Promoter: thymidine kinase minimal promoter
  Cloning method: Restriction Enzyme; 5′ cloning site Unknown (unknown if destroyed)
  Sequencing primers: 5′ pTK forward CTAGCAAAATAGGCTGTCCC; 3′ pTK reverse ATATTTCTTCCGGGGACACC
Terms and licenses: Academic/Nonprofit Terms; Industry Terms: Not Available to Industry
How to cite: pTK_Citrine_Nanotag_35_neg_Control was a gift from Tatjana Sauka-Spengler (Addgene plasmid # 130564 ; http://n2t.net/addgene:130564 ; RRID:Addgene_130564)
