[The description below was written by a language model from this plasmid's Addgene catalogue record and pLannotate feature annotations shown in this document.]
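Description:
pTK_Citrine_Nanotag_35_neg_Control is an enhancer-testing reporter plasmid built on the pTK_BsmBI backbone, in which candidate regulatory sequences are cloned upstream of a minimal promoter and scored by fluorescent reporter output. In this member of the series the enhancer position carries a 38 bp "negative oligo sequence" listed with chicken as the species, so the plasmid serves as the no-enhancer control against which active elements are compared. The exact cloning sites are not recorded. The plasmid is maintained in E. coli under ampicillin selection through an AmpR (β-lactamase) cassette and a ColE1/pUC-type origin. The catalogue lists it as low copy, although the origin is annotated as a high-copy type. An f1 origin is also present, along with short fragments of lacZα, TcR and SV40 large T antigen that appear to be backbone remnants.

The reporter unit consists of the herpes simplex virus thymidine kinase minimal promoter, a chimeric β-globin/immunoglobulin intron that promotes efficient processing and expression of the transcript, the yellow fluorescent protein Citrine, and an SV40 polyadenylation signal. Immediately upstream of the insertion region sit a synthetic poly(A) signal and the human α2-globin RNA polymerase II pause site, which insulate the reporter from read-through transcription originating in the backbone and so keep background low. The "Nanotag 35" in the name and the stated vector type imply a unique transcribed tag for identifying this construct's output among pooled reporters, but no such element is annotated in the feature table and its position is not stated. The sequenced record is 4,526 nt, somewhat smaller than the listed backbone size.
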