Features (pLannotate 1.2.2; 13 found; start..end, strand, type, name):
    174..319     +  promoter       HSV TK promoter: herpes simplex virus thymidine kinase promoter
    397..529     +  intron         chimeric intron: chimera between introns from human β-globin and immunoglobulin heavy chain genes
    589..1305    +  CDS            Citrine: Citrine is a basic (constitutively fluorescent) yellow fluorescent protein published in 2001, derived from Aequorea victoria. It has moderate acid sensitivity.
   1484..1605    -  polyA_signal   SV40 poly(A) signal: SV40 polyadenylation signal
   1628..1696    -  CDS            large T antigen (fragment): large T antigen from SV40 (simian virus 40)
   1712..1844    +  CDS            TcR (fragment): tetracycline efflux protein; tet; confers resistance to tetracycline
   2024..2612    -  rep_origin     ori: high-copy-number ColE1/pMB1/pBR322/pUC origin of replication
   2783..3643    -  CDS            AmpR: β-lactamase; bla; confers resistance to ampicillin, carbenicillin, and related antibiotics
   3644..3748    -  promoter       AmpR promoter: bla
   3775..4203    +  rep_origin     f1 ori (sequence partly withheld): f1 bacteriophage origin of replication; arrow indicates direction of (+) strand synthesis
   4235..4302    -  CDS            lacZα (fragment): LacZα fragment of β-galactosidase; lacZ fragment
   4361..4409    +  polyA_signal   poly(A) signal: synthetic polyadenylation signal
   4423..4514    +  misc_feature   pause site: RNA polymerase II transcriptional pause signal from the human α2 globin gene
>Addgene plasmid #130564 | pTK_Citrine_Nanotag_35_neg_Control | addgene full sequence | sequence record 257579 | Addgene NGS Result
CGAGCTCGAGTTGCCAGGTGCTACGATCGATCGGATATCATCGATCCAGCTGGCTAGCCCGGGCTCGAGA
TCTGCGATCTAAGTAAGCTTGCTGCTTCATCCCCGTGGCCCGTTGCTCGCGTTTGCTGGCGGTGTCCCCG
GAAGAAATATATTTGCATGTCTTTAGTTCTATGATGACACAAACCCCGCCCAGCGTCTTGTCATTGGCGA
ATTCGAACACGCAGATGCAGTCGGGGCGGCGCGGTCCCAGGTCCACTTCGCATATTAAGGTGACGCGTGT
GGCCTCGAACACCGAGCGACCCTGCAGCGACCCGCTTAACAGCGTCAACAGCGTGCCGCAGATCCCAAGC
TTGCGGCCGCTTAAGCTGCAGAAGTTGGTCGTGAGGCACTGGGCAGGTAAGTATCAAGGTTACAAGACAG
GTTTAAGGAGACCAATAGAAACTGGGCTTGTCGAGACAGAGAAGACTCTTGCGTTTCTGATAGGCACCTA
TTGGTCTTACTGACATCCACTTTGCCTTTCTCTCCACAGGTGTCCACTCCCAGGTTCAATACAGCTCTTA
AGCGGCCGCAAGCTAGCTTGCCGCCACCATGGTGAGCAAGGGCGAGGAGCTGTTCACCGGGGTGGTGCCC
ATCCTGGTCGAGCTGGACGGCGACGTAAACGGCCACAAGTTCAGCGTGTCCGGCGAGGGCGAGGGCGATG
CCACCTACGGCAAGCTGACCCTGAAGTTCATCTGCACCACCGGCAAGCTGCCCGTGCCCTGGCCCACCCT
CGTGACCACCTTCGGCTACGGCCTGATGTGCTTCGCCCGCTACCCCGACCACATGAAGCAGCACGACTTC
TTCAAGTCCGCCATGCCCGAAGGCTACGTCCAGGAGCGCACCATCTTCTTCAAGGACGACGGCAACTACA
AGACCCGCGCCGAGGTGAAGTTCGAGGGCGACACCCTGGTGAACCGCATCGAGCTGAAGGGCATCGACTT
CAAGGAGGACGGCAACATCCTGGGGCACAAGCTGGAGTACAACTACAACAGCCACAACGTCTATATCATG
GCCGACAAGCAGAAGAACGGCATCAAGGTGAACTTCAAGATCCGCCACAACATCGAGGACGGCAGCGTGC
AGCTCGCCGACCACTACCAGCAGAACACCCCCATCGGCGACGGCCCCGTGCTGCTGCCCGACAACCACTA
CCTGAGCTACCAGTCCGCCCTGAGCAAAGACCCCAACGAGAAGCGCGATCACATGGTCCTGCTGGAGTTC
GTGACCGCCGCCGGGATCACTCTCGGCATGGACGAGCTGTACAAGTGAGCCTCTAGACTCCCTCAGCGGC
GCGCCGATGCGAAGGAGTTTGCGTACCACGAACCTTGCTTGAGCACAGGTCCGAGGCTCAACTAAGGGTT
TGGGACGGGCCAACGTAGCTGACTGCTATGCCAGATCTCACGTGTCTAGAGTCGGGGCGGCCGGCCGCTT
CGAGCAGACATGATAAGATACATTGATGAGTTTGGACAAACCACAACTAGAATGCAGTGAAAAAAATGCT
TTATTTGTGAAATTTGTGATGCTATTGCTTTATTTGTAACCATTATAAGCTGCAATAAACAAGTTAACAA
CAACAATTGCATTCATTTTATGTTTCAGGTTCAGGGGGAGGTGTGGGAGGTTTTTTAAAGCAAGTAAAAC
CTCTACAAATGTGGTAAAATCGATAAGGATCCGTCGACCGATGCCCTTGAGAGCCTTCAACCCAGTCAGC
TCCTTCCGGTGGGCGCGGGGCATGACTATCGTCGCCGCACTTATGACTGTCTTCTTTATCATGCAACTCG
TAGGACAGGTGCCGGCAGCGCTCTTCCGCTTCCTCGCTCACTGACTCGCTGCGCTCGGTCGTTCGGCTGC
GGCGAGCGGTATCAGCTCACTCAAAGGCGGTAATACGGTTATCCACAGAATCAGGGGATAACGCAGGAAA
GAACATGTGAGCAAAAGGCCAGCAAAAGGCCAGGAACCGTAAAAAGGCCGCGTTGCTGGCGTTTTTCCAT
AGGCTCCGCCCCCCTGACGAGCATCACAAAAATCGACGCTCAAGTCAGAGGTGGCGAAACCCGACAGGAC
TATAAAGATACCAGGCGTTTCCCCCTGGAAGCTCCCTCGTGCGCTCTCCTGTTCCGACCCTGCCGCTTAC
CGGATACCTGTCCGCCTTTCTCCCTTCGGGAAGCGTGGCGCTTTCTCATAGCTCACGCTGTAGGTATCTC
AGTTCGGTGTAGGTCGTTCGCTCCAAGCTGGGCTGTGTGCACGAACCCCCCGTTCAGCCCGACCGCTGCG
CCTTATCCGGTAACTATCGTCTTGAGTCCAACCCGGTAAGACACGACTTATCGCCACTGGCAGCAGCCAC
TGGTAACAGGATTAGCAGAGCGAGGTATGTAGGCGGTGCTACAGAGTTCTTGAAGTGGTGGCCTAACTAC
GGCTACACTAGAAGAACAGTATTTGGTATCTGCGCTCTGCTGAAGCCAGTTACCTTCGGAAAAAGAGTTG
GTAGCTCTTGATCCGGCAAACAAACCACCGCTGGTAGCGGTGGTTTTTTTGTTTGCAAGCAGCAGATTAC
GCGCAGAAAAAAAGGATCTCAAGAAGATCCTTTGATCTTTTCTACGGGGTCTGACGCTCAGTGGAACGAA
AACTCACGTTAAGGGATTTTGGTCATGAGATTATCAAAAAGGATCTTCACCTAGATCCTTTTAAATTAAA
AATGAAGTTTTAAATCAATCTAAAGTATATATGAGTAAACTTGGTCTGACAGTTACCAATGCTTAATCAG
TGAGGCACCTATCTCAGCGATCTGTCTATTTCGTTCATCCATAGTTGCCTGACTCCCCGTCGTGTAGATA
ACTACGATACGGGAGGGCTTACCATCTGGCCCCAGTGCTGCAATGATACCGCGAGACCCACGCTCACCGG
CTCCAGATTTATCAGCAATAAACCAGCCAGCCGGAAGGGCCGAGCGCAGAAGTGGTCCTGCAACTTTATC
CGCCTCCATCCAGTCTATTAATTGTTGCCGGGAAGCTAGAGTAAGTAGTTCGCCAGTTAATAGTTTGCGC
AACGTTGTTGCCATTGCTACAGGCATCGTGGTGTCACGCTCGTCGTTTGGTATGGCTTCATTCAGCTCCG
GTTCCCAACGATCAAGGCGAGTTACATGATCCCCCATGTTGTGCAAAAAAGCGGTTAGCTCCTTCGGTCC
TCCGATCGTTGTCAGAAGTAAGTTGGCCGCAGTGTTATCACTCATGGTTATGGCAGCACTGCATAATTCT
CTTACTGTCATGCCATCCGTAAGATGCTTTTCTGTGACTGGTGAGTACTCAACCAAGTCATTCTGAGAAT
AGTGTATGCGGCGACCGAGTTGCTCTTGCCCGGCGTCAATACGGGATAATACCGCGCCACATAGCAGAAC
TTTAAAAGTGCTCATCATTGGAAAACGTTCTTCGGGGCGAAAACTCTCAAGGATCTTACCGCTGTTGAGA
TCCAGTTCGATGTAACCCACTCGTGCACCCAACTGATCTTCAGCATCTTTTACTTTCACCAGCGTTTCTG
GGTGAGCAAAAACAGGAAGGCAAAATGCCGCAAAAAAGGGAATAAGGGCGACACGGAAATGTTGAATACT
CATACTCTTCCTTTTTCAATATTATTGAAGCATTTATCAGGGTTATTGTCTCATGAGCGGATACATATTT
GAATGTATTTAGAAAAATAAACAAATAGGGGTTCCGCGCACATTTCCCCGAAAAGTGCCACCTG
[124 nt withheld, positions 3775-3898]
C
[91 nt withheld, positions 3900-3990]
A
[49 nt withheld, positions 3992-4040]
CCTTTGACGTTGGAGTCCACGTTCTTT
[37 nt withheld, positions 4068-4104]
ACCCTATCTCGGTCTATTCTTTTGATTTATAAGGGATTTTGCCGATTTCGGCCTATTGGTTAAAAAATGA
GCTGATTTAACAAAAATTTAACGCGAATTTTAACAAAATATTAACGCTTACAATTTGCCATTCGCCATTC
AGGCTGCGCAACTGTTGGGAAGGGCGATCGGTGCGGGCCTCTTCGCTATTACGCCAGCCCAAGCTACCAT
GATAAGTAAGTAATATTAAGGTACGGGAGGTACTTGGAGCGGCCGCAATAAAATATCTTTATTTTCATTA
CATCTGTGTGTTGGTTTTTTGTGTGAATCGATAGTACTAACATACGCTCTCCATCAAAACAAAACGAAAC
AAAACAAACTAGCAAAATAGGCTGTCCCCAGTGCAAGTGCAGGTGCCAGAACATTTCTCTATCGATAGGT
AC
